Addgene plasmid #149100: pGBW-m4046323
Purpose: Yeast Expression plasmid for SARS-CoV-2 nsp3
Depositing lab: Ginkgo Bioworks & Benjie Chen. Depositing organization: Ginkgo Bioworks.
Backbone
  Vector backbone: AmpR; 2u URA3
  Backbone size w/o insert (bp): 4078
  Vector type: Yeast Expression
  Selectable markers: URA3
Growth in bacteria
  Bacterial resistance: Ampicillin, 100 μg/mL
  Growth temperature: 37°C
  Growth strain: DH5alpha
  Copy number: High Copy
Gene/Insert
  Gene/Insert name: SARS-CoV-2 nsp3
  Species: S. cerevisiae (budding yeast); Severe acute respiratory syndrome coronavirus 2
  Insert size (bp): 5834
  Mutation: Saccharomyces cerevisiae recode 1
  Entrez Gene: ORF1ab (a.k.a. GU280_gp01)
  Promoter: pGAL1
  Tag / fusion protein: Cleavable thrombin;MBP (C terminal on backbone)
  Cloning method: Unknown
Resource information
  A portion of this plasmid was derived from a plasmid made by: GinkgoBioworks
Depositor comments: NCBI Reference Sequence: YP_009725299.1. Created by gene synthesis with Not1 site. NGS used for QC was performed by Ginkgo and may not fully cover the entire plasmid.
How to cite: pGBW-m4046323 was a gift from Ginkgo Bioworks & Benjie Chen (Addgene plasmid # 149100 ; http://n2t.net/addgene:149100 ; RRID:Addgene_149100)
