[The description below was written by a language model from this plasmid's Addgene catalogue record and the feature table of its GenBank file.]
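Description:
pGBW-m4046323 is an E. coli–yeast shuttle plasmid for galactose-inducible expression of SARS-CoV-2 nsp3 in Saccharomyces cerevisiae. The circular record is 11,721 bp. In yeast it is maintained episomally through the 2µ origin and selected by uracil prototrophy via the URA3 marker, which can also be counterselected with 5-FOA. In bacteria it replicates from a ColE1/pUC-type origin and is selected with ampicillin. The bla gene is annotated as being driven by a cat promoter. A rop coding sequence is annotated next to AmpR, although the catalogue lists the plasmid as high copy. Short phage T3Te and T7Te terminators and a tonB terminator flank the bacterial modules, presumably to insulate them from read-through transcription.

The payload is a synthetic nsp3 open reading frame of about 5.8 kb. nsp3 is a cleavage product of the viral ORF1ab polyprotein, and the sequence here was recoded for S. cerevisiae codon usage. It sits downstream of the GAL1 promoter, whose Gal4-binding UAS confers galactose induction. The nsp3 coding sequence itself is not annotated in the feature table, but it would occupy the gap between the promoter and the annotated thrombin recognition site. According to the catalogue, that site links nsp3 to a C-terminal maltose-binding protein tag supplied by the backbone. MBP is likewise unannotated but fits the region between the thrombin site and a CYC1 terminator primer site, which suggests CYC1-based termination.

The fusion allows MBP-based affinity capture and subsequent tag removal with thrombin, and the plasmid belongs to a set of tagged SARS-CoV-2 constructs for protein expression and purification in yeast. The depositor notes that sequencing QC may not cover the entire plasmid.
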