LOCUS       Exported 11721 bp ds-DNA circular SYN 12-MAY-2021
DEFINITION  Yeast Expression plasmid for SARS-CoV-2 nsp3.
ACCESSION   .
VERSION     .
KEYWORDS    pGBW-m4046323
SOURCE      synthetic DNA construct
  ORGANISM  synthetic DNA construct
REFERENCE   1 (bases 1 to 11721)
  TITLE     SARS-CoV-2 protein Yeast expression constructs, tagged, for protein
            expression and/or purification
REFERENCE   2 (bases 1 to 11721)
  AUTHORS   .
  TITLE     Direct Submission
  JOURNAL   Exported May 12, 2021 from SnapGene Server 1.1.58
            http://www.snapgene.com
FEATURES             Location/Qualifiers
     source          1..11721
                     /organism="synthetic DNA construct"
                     /mol_type="other DNA"
     promoter        25..466
                     /gene="S. cerevisiae GAL1"
                     /label=GAL1 promoter
                     /note="inducible promoter, regulated by Gal4"
     protein_bind    25..142
                     /label=UAS
                     /bound_moiety="Gal4"
                     /note="upstream activating sequence mediating
                     Gal4-dependent induction"
     primer_bind     437..460
                     /label=GAL1
                     /note="S. cerevisiae GAL1 promoter, forward primer"
     CDS             6316..6333
                     /codon_start=1
                     /product="thrombin recognition and cleavage site"
                     /label=thrombin site
                     /translation="LVPRGS"
     primer_bind     complement(7476..7494)
                     /label=CYC1
                     /note="CYC1 transcription termination signal, reverse
                     primer"
     CDS             7845..8648
                     /codon_start=1
                     /gene="S. cerevisiae URA3"
                     /product="orotidine-5'-phosphate decarboxylase, required
                     for uracil biosynthesis"
                     /label=URA3
                     /note="yeast auxotrophic marker, counterselectable with
                     5-fluoroorotic acid (5-FOA)"
                     /translation="MSKATYKERAATHPSPVAAKLFNIMHEKQTNLCASLDVRTTKELL
                     ELVEALGPKICLLKTHVDILTDFSMEGTVKPLKALSAKYNFLLFEDRKFADIGNTVKLQ
                     YSAGVYRIAEWADITNAHGVVGPGIVSGLKQAAEEVTKEPRGLLMLAELSCKGSLSTGE
                     YTKGTVDIAKSDKDFVIGFIAQRDMGGRDEGYDWLIMTPGVGLDDKGDALGQQYRTVDD
                     VVSTGSDIIIVGRGLFAKGRDAKVEGERYRKAGWEAYLRRCGQQN"
     rep_origin      8731..9713
                     /label=2u ori
                     /note="yeast 2u plasmid origin of replication"
     terminator      9791..9820
                     /label=T3Te terminator
                     /note="phage T3 early transcription terminator"
     rep_origin      9842..10429
                     /direction=RIGHT
                     /label=ori
                     /note="high-copy-number ColE1/pMB1/pBR322/pUC origin of
                     replication"
     terminator      10441..10468
                     /label=T7Te terminator
                     /note="phage T7 early transcription terminator"
     CDS             complement(10492..10683)
                     /codon_start=1
                     /gene="rop"
                     /product="Rop protein, which maintains plasmids at low copy
                     number"
                     /label=rop
                     /translation="MTKQEKTALNMARFIRSQTLTLLEKLNELDADEQADICESLHDHA
                     DELYRSCLARFGDDGENL"
     CDS             complement(10684..11544)
                     /codon_start=1
                     /gene="bla"
                     /product="beta-lactamase"
                     /label=AmpR
                     /note="confers resistance to ampicillin, carbenicillin, and
                     related antibiotics"
                     /translation="MSIQHFRVALIPFFAAFCLPVFAHPETLVKVKDAEDQLGARVGYI
                     ELDLNSGKILESLRPEERFPMMSTFKVLLCGAVLSRIDAGQEQLGRRIHYSQNDLVEYS
                     PVTEKHLTDGMTVRELCSAAITMSDNTAANLLLATIGGPKELTAFLHNMGDHVTRLDRW
                     EPELNEAIPNDERDTTMPVAMATTLRKLLTGELLTLASRQQLIDWMEADKVAGSLLRSA
                     LPAGWFIADKSGAGERGSRGIIAALGPDGKPSRIVVIYTTGSQATMDERNRQIAEIGAS
                     LIKHW"
     primer_bind     11307..11326
                     /label=Amp-R
                     /note="Ampicillin resistance gene, reverse primer"
     promoter        complement(11545..11647)
                     /label=cat promoter
                     /note="promoter of the E. coli cat gene encoding
                     chloramphenicol acetyltransferase"
     terminator      11648..11679
                     /label=tonB terminator
                     /note="bidirectional E. coli tonB-P14 transcription
                     terminator"
ORIGIN
        1 gcggccgctt gctatattga agtacggatt agaagccgcc gagcgggcga cagccctccg
       61 acggaagact ctcctccgtg cgtcctcgtc ttcaccggtc gcgttcctga aacgcagatg
      121 tgcctcgcgc cgcactgctc cgaacaataa agattctaca atactagctt ttatggttat
      181 gaagaggaaa aattggcagt aacctggccc cacaaacctt caaattaacg aatcaaatta
      241 acaaccatag gatgataatg cgattagttt tttagcctta tttctggggt aattaatcag
      301 cgaagcgatg atttttgatc tattaacaga tatataaatg gaaaagctgc ataaccactt
      361 taactaatac tttcaacatt ttcagtttgt attacttctt attcaaatgt cataaaagta
      421 tcaacaaaaa attgttaata tacctctata ctttaacgtc aaggagaaaa aactataatg
      481 gcccccacta aggtcacatt cggggatgac accgtgatag aggttcaggg ttacaaatcc
      541 gttaacatca cttttgaatt agatgaaaga attgacaagg tattgaatga aaagtgctca
      601 gcatataccg ttgaactggg tacggaggtc aacgaatttg cttgtgtcgt tgcggatgct
      661 gttatcaaaa ctttgcaacc tgtgtctgaa cttctaaccc cattaggaat tgacttggat
      721 gaatggtcta tggctactta ctatctattc gatgaaagtg gtgagttcaa gttggcttcc
      781 cacatgtact gttcgttcta cccaccagac gaagacgaag aagaaggcga ctgtgaagaa
      841 gaagagtttg aaccaagcac ccaatatgaa tacggtacgg aagatgatta ccaaggtaag
      901 ccattggaat ttggtgccac ttctgctgca ttgcaacctg aagaagagca agaagaagat
      961 tggttagacg atgactctca gcaaacagtc ggtcaacaag acggttccga ggataatcaa
     1021 actaccacca ttcaaacaat cgttgaggta caaccacaac ttgaaatgga attgactcca
     1081 gtcgttcaga ccatagaann nnnnnnnnnn nnnnnnnnnn nnnnnnnnnn nnnnnnnnnn
     1141 nnnnnnnnnn nnnnnnnnnn nnnnnnnnnn nnnnnnnnnn nnnnnnnnnn nnnnnnnnnn
     1201 nnnnnnnnnn nnnnnnnnnn nnnnnnnnnn nnnnnnnnnn nnnnnnnnnn nnnnnnnnnn
     1261 nnnnnnnnnn nnnnnnnnnn nnnnnnnnnn nnnnnnnnnn nnnnnnnnnn nnnnnnnnnn
     1321 nnnnnnnnnn nnnnnnnnnn nnnnnnnnnn nnnnnnnnnn nnnnnnnnnn nnnnnnnnnn
     1381 nnnnnnnnnn nnnnnnnnnn nnnnnnnnnn nnnnnnnnnn nnnnnnnnnn nnnnnnnnnn
     1441 nnnnnnnnnn nnnnnnnnnn nnnnnnnnnn nnnnnnnnnn nnnnnnnnnn nnnnnnnnnn
     1501 nnnnnnnnnn nnnnnnnnnn nnnnnnnnnn nnnnnnnnnn nnnnnnnnnn nnnnnnnnnn
     1561 nnnnnnnnnn nnnnnnnnnn nnnnnnnnnn nnnnnnnnng aaatgaagtc agaaaagcaa
     1621 gttgaacaga aaatcgcgga aatccctaag gaagaagtaa agccgtttat aaccgaatcg
     1681 aagccctctg ttgagcaaag aaagcaagat gacaaaaaga ttaaagcttg tgttgaggaa
     1741 gtaacaacta cattagagga aactaagttt ctcacggaaa atctattgtt gtacatagat
     1801 atcaatggta acttgcaccc agactccgct actttggtca gcgatatcga cattacattc
     1861 ttgaagaagg acgctccata tattgtgggt gacgttgtcc aagaaggtgt tttaactgct
     1921 gttgtcatcc caactaagaa ggcagggggt accacggaga tgctagctaa ggccttgcgt
     1981 aaagtcccga ctgataatta tattaccacc taccctggtc agggtctaaa cggttacacg
     2041 gttgaagaag ctaaaactgt tctaaaaaag tgtaagtctg ctttttacat attgccatca
     2101 attatttcca acgaaaagca agaaatattg ggtaccgtat cttggaattt gagagaaatg
     2161 ttagctcatg ctgaggaaac tagaaagttg atgcctgtct gcgttgaaac taaagctatc
     2221 gtcagcacga tccaaagaaa atacaagggt attaaaatcc aagaaggcgt tgtggactat
     2281 ggagcccgtt tctatttcta cacttcgaag accaccgtcg cttcgttgat caacaccttg
     2341 aacgatctca acgagacact tgttactatg ccactcggct atgtaactca cggtcttaac
     2401 ttggaagaag ctgcgagata catgcgctct ctgaaagttc ctgccacagt ctccgtatct
     2461 tcaccagacg ctgttacagc ctataatgga tacttgactt cttcatcaaa aaccccagaa
     2521 gaacatttca tcgaaactat ctctctagct ggtagttaca aggattggtc ttactccggt
     2581 caatccacac aactaggtat agagtttctg aagagaggtg acaagagtgt ttactacacc
     2641 agcaatccaa cgacctttca tttagatggt gaagtcatta cgttcgataa cttgaagact
     2701 ttgttgagtt tgcgggaagt ccgaactatc aaggttttca ctaccgttga taacattaac
     2761 ctccacaccc aagttgttga tatgtctatg acttatggtc aacagttcgg tccgacatat
     2821 ttggatggtg ctgacgttac taaaattaag ccacacaact cccacgaagg gaagacattc
     2881 tacgtgcttc caaatgacga cactttacga gtcgaagcct ttgagtacta ccataccacg
     2941 gacccatctt tccttggtag atacatgtcc gctctgaatc acactaaaaa gtggaaatac
     3001 ccacaagtta acggtttgac ttctattaag tgggccgata ataactgtta cttggctacc
     3061 gccttattga ctttgcaaca gatagaactc aagtttaatc ctcccgctct acaagatgca
     3121 tattatagag ctagagcagg cgaagcggct aatttctgtg ctttaatttt ggcttactgt
     3181 aacaagaccg taggtgaatt gggggatgtc agagagacta tgtcctatct tttccagcac
     3241 gcaaacttgg attcatgtaa gagagtgtta aatgtagtct gcaagacctg cggtcaacaa
     3301 caaactacct taaagggtgt tgaagccgtt atgtacatgg gtacactttc ttacgaacaa
     3361 tttaagaagg gtgtccaaat cccatgtact tgtggtaagc aagccactaa atacttggtc
     3421 cagcaagaaa gccctttcgt tatgatgagc gccccaccag ctcaatacga gctgaagcat
     3481 ggaactttca cctgtgcttc tgaatatacc ggtaactacc aatgcggtca ctacaagcat
     3541 attactagca aagaaacttt gtactgtatc gatggtgcct tgttgactaa gtcctcagaa
     3601 tataagggcc caattactga cgtgttttac aaagagaata gttacactac cacaattaag
     3661 ccagtaacat acaaactgga tggtgttgtg tgtaccgaga tcgaccctaa gttagataac
     3721 tattacaaga aggacaactc ttactttacc gaacaaccga tcgacctagt cccaaatcag
     3781 ccatatccaa atgcttcttt tgataacttc aagttcgttt gtgataacat aaaattcgcc
     3841 gacgatttaa accaattgac cggttacaaa aagccggctt caagagagtt gaaagtcact
     3901 ttcttcccag atttaaatgg cgatgtcgtt gctattgact ataagcacta cactccatct
     3961 ttcaagaagg gcgccaagtt gctacacaag ccaattgtct ggcacgttaa caacgctacc
     4021 aacaaggcta cgtataagcc taatacctgg tgtatcagat gtctatggtc caccaaacca
     4081 gttgaaacga gtaactcttt tgacgttctg aaatcagaag atgcccaagg gatggataac
     4141 ttagcatgtg aagacttgaa acctgtttca gaagaagttg tggaaaatcc aactattcag
     4201 aaggacgtgt tggaatgcaa cgtgaaaaca actgaagtag ttggtgatat aatcctgaag
     4261 ccagctaaca actcactgaa gattaccgaa gaagtcggtc acaccgactt gatggcagcc
     4321 tacgttgata actcttccct cacgatcaaa aagccaaatg aattgtctcg tgtactcggg
     4381 ctaaagaccc tagctaccca tggtctagcg gctgtcaact ccgtgccgtg ggacaccatc
     4441 gctaactacg ctaagccttt tttgaataag gtcgttagca ccacgacaaa tatagttact
     4501 agatgtttga acagagtgtg taccaattac atgccttatt tctttactct attgctgcaa
     4561 ttgtgcactt tcactcgctc tacaaactcc agaattaaag catctatgcc aaccaccatc
     4621 gccaagaaca cggttaagtc agtaggtaag ttctgcttag aggcaagctt taactatttg
     4681 aagtctccaa acttctctaa gttgatcaat attattatct ggtttttact tttgagcgtt
     4741 tgtttgggtt ccttgatcta ctcaacggct gctttgggtg tcttgatgtc taacttgggt
     4801 atgccgagtt actgtactgg ttatagagaa ggttatttga actcaacaaa cgttactatt
     4861 gctacgtact gcaccggttc cattccatgt tctgtttgtt tatccggttt agactcgttg
     4921 gacacttacc catctttaga aaccatccaa attaccattt cctctttcaa gtgggatttg
     4981 acagctttcg gtcttgtcgc tgaatggttt ttggcctata tattgtttac tcgtttcttc
     5041 tacgtcttag gcttggccgc tatcatgcag ttgtttttct cttattttgc agtccatttt
     5101 atctcaaatt cgtggttgat gtggttgatt attaatctcg ttcaaatggc tccaatttcg
     5161 gcaatggtta ggatgtacat tttctttgct tcattctatt atgtatggaa atcttacgtc
     5221 catgtggttg atggttgtaa ctcctcgacc tgtatgatgt gttacaagag aaatagagcg
     5281 actagggttg agtgcacaac tatcgttaac ggtgtcagac gttctttcta cgtatacgct
     5341 aacggtggta agggcttttg taaactccat aactggaatt gtgttaattg tgataccttt
     5401 tgcgctggtt ctacctttat tagtgatgaa gtagccagag acttaagtct ccaattcaaa
     5461 cggccaatca acccaactga tcaatcctct tatattgtcg atagtgtcac cgttaagaac
     5521 ggtagtatcc acttatactt cgataaggcc ggtcaaaaga catacgaaag acactcattg
     5581 tcccactttg ttaatttaga caatttgaga gctaataata ctaaggggtc tttacccatc
     5641 aacgtcatag tcttcgatgg taagtctaaa tgtgaagaat cctccgctaa gtctgcgtca
     5701 gtttactact ctcaattgat gtgccaaccc atcctacttc tggatcaagc tttggtatct
     5761 gacgttggtg actctgccga ggttgctgtt aagatgttcg atgcttacgt taacacattt
     5821 tcatcaactt tcaacgtgcc aatggaaaag ctgaagactt tggtggctac cgctgaagca
     5881 gaattggcta agaatgtttc tttggataac gttttaagta cgttcatttc cgcagctcgt
     5941 cagggtttcg tcgactctga cgtagaaacc aaagacgtcg tcgaatgttt gaagctctct
     6001 catcaatccg atattgaagt cactggtgac tcctgtaata actacatgct gacgtataac
     6061 aaagtggaaa acatgactcc tagagatttg ggagcgtgca tcgactgttc tgctagacac
     6121 ataaacgctc aagttgcaaa atcccataat attgctttga tctggaacgt taaagatttc
     6181 atgtcactat ccgagcaact taggaaacaa atccggtctg cggcaaagaa aaataacctt
     6241 ccattcaaat taacatgtgc aacaactaga caagttgtga acgttgttac tactaagatc
     6301 gctctgaagg gtggtctcgt gccgagaggt tctaaaatcg aggaaggtaa gctagtcatt
     6361 tggataaatg gagataaggg ttacaacggt ttggcagaag taggcaagaa atttgaaaag
     6421 gacacaggta tcaaggtgac ggttgaacat ccagacaagt tagaagaaaa attccctcaa
     6481 gttgctgcta ctggtgatgg tcccgacatt attttctggg cccacgatcg ttttggtgga
     6541 tatgctcagt caggtttgct ggctgagatc accccagaca aggccttcca agataaattg
     6601 tacccattca cttgggatgc tgtcagatac aacggtaagc ttatagcata tccaattgct
     6661 gttgaagcct tatcgttgat ctacaataag gacttgttac ctaacccacc aaagacatgg
     6721 gaagaaattc cagctttgga taaagagcta aaggccaagg gaaaaagcgc tttgatgttt
     6781 aacttacaag aaccttattt cacctggcca ttaatcgctg ctgacggtgg ttacgcattt
     6841 aaatacgaaa acggtaagta tgacattaag gatgtcggcg ttgataatgc tggtgcaaag
     6901 gctggtttga ccttcttggt tgatttaata aagaataaac acatgaacgc tgacactgac
     6961 tactctatcg ccgaagccgc tttcaacaag ggtgaaactg ctatgaccat aaatggtcca
     7021 tgggcctgga gtaacattga tacttctaaa gtaaactatg gtgtcactgt tttgcctaca
     7081 ttcaaaggcc aaccatccaa gccctttgtc ggtgttctat ccgctggcat caatgctgct
     7141 tctccaaaca aggagctagc taaagaattt ttggaaaatt acttgttaac tgacgaaggt
     7201 ttggaggccg ttaacaagga caagccattg ggtgctgtcg ctttgaaatc ttacgaagaa
     7261 gaattggcta aggatcccag aattgccgct accatggaga acgcccaaaa gggtgaaatt
     7321 atgccaaaca tcccacaaat gtcagccttc tggtacgcag ttaggactgc cgtgattaat
     7381 gctgcttccg gtagacaaac cgtcgacgaa gcattaaaag atgctcaaac gtaaacaggc
     7441 cccttttcct ttgtcgatat catgtaatta gttatgtcac gcttacattc acgccctcct
     7501 cccacatccg ctctaaccga aaaggaagga gttagacaac ctgaagtcta ggtccctatt
     7561 tatttttttt aatagttatg ttagtattaa gaacgttatt tatatttcaa atttttcttt
     7621 tttttctgta caaagcggcc gccgaaccac tagtgcactg cagtacacgg tttccttgaa
     7681 atttttttga ttcggtaatc tccgaacaga aggaagaacg aaggaaggag cacagactta
     7741 gattggtata tatacgcata tgtagtgttg aagaaacatg aaattgccca gtattcttaa
     7801 cccaactgca cagaacaaaa acgtgcagga aacgaagata aatcatgtcg aaagctacat
     7861 ataaggaacg tgctgctact catcctagtc ctgttgctgc caagctattt aatatcatgc
     7921 acgaaaagca aacaaacttg tgtgcttcat tggatgttcg taccaccaag gaattactgg
     7981 agttagttga agcattaggt cccaaaattt gtttactaaa aacacatgtg gatatcttga
     8041 ctgatttttc catggagggc acagttaagc cgctaaaggc attatccgcc aagtacaatt
     8101 ttttactctt cgaggacaga aaatttgctg acattggtaa tacagtcaaa ttgcagtact
     8161 ctgcgggtgt atacagaata gcagaatggg cagacattac gaatgcacac ggtgtggtgg
     8221 gcccaggtat tgttagcggt ttgaagcagg cggcagaaga agtaacaaag gaacctagag
     8281 gccttttgat gttagcagaa ttgtcatgca agggctccct atctactgga gaatatacta
     8341 agggtactgt tgacattgcg aagagcgaca aagattttgt tatcggcttt attgctcaaa
     8401 gagacatggg tggaagagat gaaggttacg attggttgat tatgacaccc ggtgtgggtt
     8461 tagatgacaa gggagatgca ttgggtcaac agtatagaac cgtggatgat gtggtttcta
     8521 caggatctga cattattatt gttggaagag gactatttgc aaagggaagg gatgctaagg
     8581 tagagggtga acgttacaga aaagcaggct gggaagcata tttgagaaga tgcggccagc
     8641 aaaactaaaa aactgtatta taagtaaatg catgtatact aaactcacaa attagagctt
     8701 caatttaatt atatcagtta ttacccgagt aacgaagcat ctgtgcttca ttttgtagaa
     8761 caaaaatgca acgcgagagc gctaattttt caaacaaaga atctgagctg catttttaca
     8821 gaacagaaat gcaacgcgaa agcgctattt taccaacgaa gaatctgtgc ttcatttttg
     8881 taaaacaaaa atgcaacgcg agagcgctaa tttttcaaac aaagaatctg agctgcattt
     8941 ttacagaaca gaaatgcaac gcgagagcgc tattttacca acaaagaatc tatacttctt
     9001 ttttgttcta caaaaatgca tcccgagagc gctatttttc taacaaagca tcttagatta
     9061 ctttttttct cctttgtgcg ctctataatg cagtctcttg ataacttttt gcactgtagg
     9121 tccgttaagg ttagaagaag gctactttgg tgtctatttt ctcttccata aaaaaagcct
     9181 gactccactt cccgcgttta ctgattacta gcgaagctgc gggtgcattt tttcaagata
     9241 aaggcatccc cgattatatt ctataccgat gtggattgcg catactttgt gaacagaaag
     9301 tgatagcgtt gatgattctt cattggtcag aaaattatga acggtttctt ctattttgtc
     9361 tctatatact acgtatagga aatgtttaca ttttcgtatt gttttcgatt cactctatga
     9421 atagttctta ctacaatttt tttgtctaaa gagtaatact agagataaac ataaaaaatg
     9481 tagaggtcga gtttagatgc aagttcaagg agcgaaaggt ggatgggtag gttatatagg
     9541 gatatagcac agagatatat agcaaagaga tacttttgag caatgtttgt ggaagcggta
     9601 ttcgcaatat tttagtagct cgttacagtc cggtgcgttt ttggtttttt gaaagtgcgt
     9661 catcagagcg cttttggttt tcaaaagcgc tctgaagttc ctatactttc tagctagaga
     9721 ataggaactt cccgagcggc cgcgtgttac aagcttgact ccagcgtaac tggactgcaa
     9781 tcaactcact ggctcacctt cacgggtggg cctttcttcg gtagaaaatc aaaggatctt
     9841 cttgagatcc tttttttctg cgcgtaatct gctgcttgca aacaaaaaaa ccaccgctac
     9901 cagcggtggt ttgtttgccg gatcaagagc taccaactct ttttccgagg taactggctt
     9961 cagcagagcg cagataccaa atactgttct tctagtgtag ccgtagttag gccaccactt
    10021 caagaactct gtagcaccgc ctacatacct cgctctgcta atcctgttac cagtggctgc
    10081 tgccagtggc gataagtcgt gtcttaccgg gttggactca agacgatagt taccggataa
    10141 ggcgcagcgg tcgggctgaa cggggggttc gtgcacacag cccagcttgg agcgaacgac
    10201 ctacaccgaa ctgagatacc tacagcgtga gctatgagaa agcgccacgc ttcccgaagg
    10261 gagaaaggcg gacaggtatc cggtaagcgg cagggtcgga acaggagagc gcacgaggga
    10321 gcttccaggg gtaaacgcct ggtatcttta tagtcctgtc gggtttcgcc acctctgact
    10381 tgagcatcga tttttgtgat gctcgtcagg ggggcggagc ctatggaaaa acgccagcaa
    10441 cgcagaaagg cccacccgaa ggtgagccag gtgattacat ttgggccctc atcagaggtt
    10501 ttcaccgtca tcaccgaaac gcgcgaggca gctgcggtaa agctcatcag cgtggtcgtg
    10561 aagcgattca cagatgtctg cctgttcatc cgcgtccagc tcgttgagtt tctccagaag
    10621 cgttaatgtc tggcttctga taaagcgggc catgttaagg gcggtttttt cctgtttggt
    10681 cacttaccaa tgcttaatca gtgaggcacc tatctcagcg atctgtctat ttcgttcatc
    10741 catagttgcc tgactccccg tcgtgtagat aactacgatg cgggagggct taccatctgg
    10801 ccccagtgct gcaatgatac cgcgagaccc acgctcaccg gctccagatt tatcagcaat
    10861 aaaccagcca gccgggaggg ccgagcgcag aagtgatcct gcaactttat ccgcctccat
    10921 ccagtctatt aattgttgcc gggaagctag agtaagtagt tcgccagtta atagtttgcg
    10981 caacgttgtt gccattgcta caggcatcgt ggtgtcacgc tcgtcgtttg gtatggcttc
    11041 attcagctcc ggttcccaac gatcaaggcg agttacatga tcccccatgt tgtgcaaaaa
    11101 agcggttagc tccttcggtc ctccgatcgt tgccagaagt aagttggccg cagtgttatc
    11161 actcatggtt atggcagcac tgcataattc tcttactgtc atgccatccg tgagatgctt
    11221 ttctgtgact ggtgagtact caaccaagtc attctgagaa tagtgtatgc ggcgaccgag
    11281 ttgctcttgc ccggcgtcaa tacgggataa taccgcgcca catagcagaa ctttaaaagt
    11341 gctcatcatt ggaaaacgtt cttcggggcg taaactctca aggatcttac cgctgttgag
    11401 atccagttcg atgtaaccca ctcgtgcacc caactgatct tcagcatctt ttactttcac
    11461 cagcgtttct gggtgagcaa aaacaggaag gcaaaatgcc gcaaaaaagg gaataagggc
    11521 gacacggaaa tgttgaatac tcattttagc ttccttagct cctgaaaatc tcgataactc
    11581 aaaaaatacg cccggtagtg atcttatttc attatggtga aagttggaac ctcttacgtg
    11641 ccgatcaagt caaaagcctc cggtcggagg cttttgactt tctgctatgg aggtcaggta
    11701 tgatttaaat ggtcagttag a
//
